>Addgene plasmid #129614 | mCherry-ITSN1 | addgene full sequence | sequence record 261588 | Addgene NGS Result
TAGTTATTAATAGTAATCAATTACGGGGTCATTAGTTCATAGCCCATATATGGAGTTCCGCGTTACATAA
CTTACGGTAAATGGCCCGCCTGGCTGACCGCCCAACGACCCCCGCCCATTGACGTCAATAATGACGTATG
TTCCCATAGTAACGCCAATAGGGACTTTCCATTGACGTCAATGGGTGGAGTATTTACGGTAAACTGCCCA
CTTGGCAGTACATCAAGTGTATCATATGCCAAGTACGCCCCCTATTGACGTCAATGACGGTAAATGGCCC
GCCTGGCATTATGCCCAGTACATGACCTTATGGGACTTTCCTACTTGGCAGTACATCTACGTATTAGTCA
TCGCTATTACCATGGTGATGCGGTTTTGGCAGTACATCAATGGGCGTGGATAGCGGTTTGACTCACGGGG
ATTTCCAAGTCTCCACCCCATTGACGTCAATGGGAGTTTGTTTTGGCACCAAAATCAACGGGACTTTCCA
AAATGTCGTAACAACTCCGCCCCATTGACGCAAATGGGCGGTAGGCGTGTACGGTGGGAGGTCTATATAA
GCAGAGCTGGTTTAGTGAACCGTCAGATCCGCTAGCGCTACCGGTCGCCACCATGGTGAGCAAGGGCGAG
GAGGATAACATGGCCATCATCAAGGAGTTCATGCGCTTCAAGGTGCACATGGAGGGCTCCGTGAACGGCC
ACGAGTTCGAGATCGAGGGCGAGGGCGAGGGCCGCCCCTACGAGGGCACCCAGACCGCCAAGCTGAAGGT
GACCAAGGGTGGCCCCCTGCCCTTCGCCTGGGACATCCTGTCCCCTCAGTTCATGTACGGCTCCAAGGCC
TACGTGAAGCACCCCGCCGACATCCCCGACTACTTGAAGCTGTCCTTCCCCGAGGGCTTCAAGTGGGAGC
GCGTGATGAACTTCGAGGACGGCGGCGTGGTGACCGTGACCCAGGACTCCTCCCTGCAGGACGGCGAGTT
CATCTACAAGGTGAAGCTGCGCGGCACCAACTTCCCCTCCGACGGCCCCGTAATGCAGAAGAAGACCATG
GGCTGGGAGGCCTCCTCCGAGCGGATGTACCCCGAGGACGGCGCCCTGAAGGGCGAGATCAAGCAGAGGC
TGAAGCTGAAGGACGGCGGCCACTACGACGCTGAGGTCAAGACCACCTACAAGGCCAAGAAGCCCGTGCA
GCTGCCCGGCGCCTACAACGTCAACATCAAGTTGGACATCACCTCCCACAACGAGGACTACACCATCGTG
GAACAGTACGAACGCGCCGAGGGCCGCCACTCCACCGGCGGCATGGACGAGCTGTACAAGTCCGGACTCA
GATCTCGAGCCGCTCAGTTTCCAACACCTTTTGGTGGCAGCCTGGATATCTGGGCCATAACTGTAGAGGA
AAGAGCGAAGCATGATCAGCAGTTCCATAGTTTAAAGCCAATATCTGGATTCATTACTGGTGATCAAGCT
AGAAACTTTTTTTTTCAATCTGGGTTACCTCAACCTGTTTTAGCACAGATATGGGCACTAGCTGACATGA
ATAATGATGGAAGAATGGATCAAGTGGAGTTTTCCATAGCTATGAAACTTATCAAACTGAAGCTACAAGG
ATATCAGCTACCCTCTGCACTTCCCCCTGTCATGAAACAGCAACCAGTTGCTATTTCTAGCGCACCAGCA
TTTGGTATGGGAGGTATCGCCAGCATGCCACCGCTTACAGCTGTTGCTCCAGTGCCAATGGGATCCATTC
CAGTTGTTGGAATGTCTCCAACCCTAGTATCTTCTGTTCCCACAGCAGCTGTGCCCCCCCTGGCTAACGG
GGCTCCCCCTGTTATACAACCTCTGCCTGCATTTGCTCATCCTGCAGCCACATTGCCAAAGAGTTCTTCC
TTTAGTAGATCTGGTCCAGGGTCACAACTAAACACTAAATTACAAAAGGCACAGTCATTTGATGTGGCCA
GTGTCCCACCAGTGGCAGAGTGGGCTGTTCCTCAGTCATCAAGACTGAAATACAGGCAATTATTCAATAG
TCATGACAAAACTATGAGTGGACACTTAACAGGTCCCCAAGCAAGAACTATTCTTATGCAGTCAAGTTTA
CCACAGGCTCAGCTGGCTTCAATATGGAATCTTTCTGACATTGATCAAGATGGAAAACTTACAGCAGAGG
AATTTATCCTGGCAATGCACCTCATTGATGTAGCTATGTCTGGCCAACCACTGCCACCTGTCCTGCCTCC
AGAATACATTCCACCTTCTTTTAGAAGAGTTCGATCTGGCAGTGGTATATCTGTCATAAGCTCAACATCT
GTAGATCAGAGGCTACCAGAGGAACCAGTTTTAGAAGATGAGCAACAACAATTAGAAAAGAAATTACCTG
TAACGTTTGAAGATAAGAAGCGGGAGAACTTTGAACGTGGCAACCTGGAACTGGAGAAACGAAGGCAAGC
TCTCCTGGAACAGCAGCGCAAGGAGCAGGAGCGCCTGGCCCAGCTGGAGCGGGCGGAGCAGGAGAGGAAG
GAGCGTGAGCGCCAGGAGCAAGAGCGCAAAAGACAACTGGAACTGGAGAAGCAACTGGAAAAGCAGCGGG
AGCTAGAACGGCAGAGAGAGGAGGAGAGGAGGAAAGAAATTGAGAGGCGAGAGGCTGCAAAACGGGAACT
TGAAAGGCAACGACAACTTGAGTGGGAACGGAATCGAAGGCAAGAACTACTAAATCAAAGAAACAAAGAA
CAAGAGGACATAGTTGTACTGAAAGCAAAGAAAAAGACTTTGGAATTTGAATTAGAAGCTCTAAATGATA
AAAAGCATCAACTAGAAGGGAAACTTCAAGATATCAGATGTCGATTGACCACCCAAAGGCAAGAAATTGA
GAGCACAAACAAATCTAGAGAGTTGAGAATTGCCGAAATCACCCATCTACAGCAACAATTACAGGAATCT
CAGCAAATGCTTGGAAGACTTATTCCAGAAAAACAGATACTCAATGACCAATTAAAACAAGTTCAGCAGA
ACAGTTTGCACAGAGATTCACTTGTTACACTTAAAAGAGCCTTAGAAGCAAAAGAACTAGCTCGGCAGCA
CCTACGAGACCAACTGGATGAAGTGGAGAAAGAAACTAGATCAAAACTACAGGAGATTGATATTTTCAAT
AATCAGCTGAAGGAACTAAGAGAAATACACAATAAGCAACAACTCCAGAAGCAAAAGTCCATGGAGGCTG
AACGACTGAAACAGAAAGAACAAGAACGAAAGATCATAGAATTAGAAAAACAAAAAGAAGAAGCCCAAAG
ACGAGCTCAGGAAAGGGACAAGCAGTGGCTGGAGCATGTGCAGCAGGAGGACGAGCATCAGAGACCAAGA
AAACTCCACGAAGAGGAAAAACTGAAAAGGGAGGAGAGTGTCAAAAAGAAGGATGGCGAGGAAAAAGGCA
AACAGGAAGCACAAGACAAGCTGGGTCGGCTTTTCCATCAACACCAAGAACCAGCTAAGCCAGCTGTCCA
GGCACCCTGGTCCACTGCAGAAAAAGGTCCACTTACCATTTCTGCACAGGAAAATGTAAAAGTGGTGTAT
TACCGGGCACTGTACCCCTTTGAATCCAGAAGCCATGATGAAATCACTATCCAGCCAGGAGACATAGTCA
TGGTTAAAGGGGAATGGGTGGATGAAAGCCAAACTGGAGAACCCGGCTGGCTTGGAGGAGAATTAAAAGG
AAAGACAGGGTGGTTCCCTGCAAACTATGCAGAGAAAATCCCAGAAAATGAGGTTCCCGCTCCAGTGAAA
CCAGTGACTGATTCAACATCTGCCCCTGCCCCCAAACTGGCCTTGCGTGAGACCCCCGCCCCTTTGGCAG
TAACCTCTTCAGAGCCCTCCACGACCCCTAATAACTGGGCCGACTTCAGCTCCACGTGGCCCACCAGCAC
GAATGAGAAACCAGAAACGGATAACTGGGATGCATGGGCAGCCCAGCCCTCTCTCACCGTTCCAAGTGCC
GGCCAGTTAAGGCAGAGGTCCGCCTTTACTCCAGCCACGGCCACTGGCTCCTCCCCGTCTCCTGTGCTAG
GCCAGGGTGAAAAGGTGGAGGGGCTACAAGCTCAAGCCCTATATCCTTGGAGAGCCAAAAAAGACAACCA
CTTAAATTTTAACAAAAATGATGTCATCACCGTCCTGGAACAGCAAGACATGTGGTGGTTTGGAGAAGTT
CAAGGTCAGAAGGGTTGGTTCCCCAAGTCTTACGTGAAACTCATTTCAGGGCCCATAAGGAAGTCTACAA
GCATGGATTCTGGTTCTTCAGAGAGTCCTGCTAGTCTAAAGCGAGTAGCCTCTCCAGCAGCCAAGCCGGT
CGTTTCGGGAGAAGAATTTATTGCCATGTACACTTACGAGAGTTCTGAGCAAGGAGATTTAACCTTTCAG
CAAGGGGATGTGATTTTGGTTACCAAGAAAGATGGTGACTGGTGGACAGGAACAGTGGGCGACAAGGCCG
GAGTCTTCCCTTCTAACTATGTGAGGCTTAAAGATTCAGAGGGCTCTGGAACTGCTGGGAAAACAGGGAG
TTTAGGAAAAAAACCTGAAATTGCCCAGGTTATTGCCTCATACACCGCCACCGGCCCCGAGCAGCTCACT
CTCGCCCCTGGTCAGCTGATTTTGATCCGAAAAAAGAACCCAGGTGGATGGTGGGAAGGAGAGCTGCAAG
CACGTGGGAAAAAGCGCCAGATAGGCTGGTTCCCAGCTAATTATGTAAAGCTTCTAAGCCCTGGGACGAG
CAAAATCACTCCAACAGAGCCACCTAAGTCAACAGCATTAGCGGCAGTGTGCCAGGTGATTGGGATGTAC
GACTACACCGCGCAGAATGACGATGAGCTGGCCTTCAACAAGGGCCAGATCATCAACGTCCTCAACAAGG
AGGACCCTGACTGGTGGAAAGGAGAAGTCAATGGACAAGTGGGGCTCTTCCCATCCAATTATGTGAAGCT
GACCACAGACATGGACCCAAGCCAGCAATGGTGTTCAGACTTACATCTCTTGGATATGTTGACCCCAACT
GAAAGAAAGCGACAAGGATACATCCACGAGCTCATTGTCACCGAGGAGAACTATGTGAATGACCTGCAGC
TGGTCACAGAGATTTTTCAAAAACCCCTGATGGAGTCTGAGCTGCTGACAGAAAAAGAGGTTGCTATGAT
TTTTGTGAACTGGAAGGAGCTGATTATGTGTAATATCAAACTACTAAAAGCGCTGAGAGTCCGCAAGAAG
ATGTCCGGGGAGAAGATGCCTGTGAAGATGATTGGAGACATCCTGAGCGCACAGCTGCCGCACATGCAGC
CCTACATCCGCTTCTGCAGCCGCCAGCTCAACGGGGCTGCCCTGATCCAGCAGAAGACGGACGAGGCCCC
AGACTTCAAGGAGTTCGTCAAAAGATTGGCAATGGATCCTCGGTGTAAAGGGATGCCACTCTCTAGTTTT
ATACTGAAGCCTATGCAACGGGTAACAAGATACCCACTGATCATTAAAAATATCCTGGAAAACACCCCTG
AAAACCACCCGGACCACAGCCACTTGAAGCACGCCCTGGAGAAGGCGGAAGAGCTCTGTTCCCAGGTGAA
CGAAGGGGTGCGGGAGAAGGAGAACTCTGACCGGCTGGAGTGGATCCAGGCCCACGTGCAGTGTGAAGGC
CTGTCTGAGCAACTTGTGTTCAATTCAGTGACCAATTGCTTGGGGCCGCGCAAATTTCTGCACAGTGGGA
AGCTCTACAAGGCCAAGAGCAACAAGGAGCTGTATGGCTTCCTTTTCAACGACTTCCTCCTGCTGACTCA
GATCACGAAGCCTTTGGGGTCTTCTGGCACCGACAAAGTCTTCAGCCCCAAATCAAACCTGCAGTATAAA
ATGTATAAAACACCTATTTTCCTAAATGAGGTTCTAGTAAAATTACCCACCGACCCTTCTGGAGACGAGC
CCATCTTCCACATCTCCCACATTGACCGCGTCTATACTCTCCGAGCAGAAAGCATAAATGAAAGGACTGC
CTGGGTGCAGAAAATCAAAGCTGCTTCTGAACTCTACATAGAGACTGAGAAAAAGAAGCGCGAGAAAGCG
TACCTGGTCCGTTCCCAAAGGGCAACAGGCATTGGAAGGTTGATGGTGAACGTGGTTGAAGGCATCGAGT
TGAAACCCTGTCGGTCACATGGAAAGAGCAACCCGTACTGTGAGGTGACCATGGGTTCCCAGTGCCACAT
CACCAAGACGATCCAGGACACTCTGAACCCCAAGTGGAATTCCAACTGCCAGTTCTTCATCCGAGACCTG
GAGCAGGAAGTCCTCTGCATCACTGTGTTCGAGAGGGACCAGTTCTCACCAGATGATTTTTTGGGTCGGA
CGGAGATCCGTGTGGCGGACATCAAGAAAGACCAGGGCTCCAAAGGTCCAGTTACGAAGTGTCTTCTGCT
GCACGAAGTCCCCACGGGAGAGATTGTGGTCCGCTTGGACCTGCAGTTGTTTGATGAGCCGTAAGGTACC
GCGGGCCCGGGATCCACCGGATCTAGATAACTGATCATAATCAGCCATACCACATTTGTAGAGGTTTTAC
TTGCTTTAAAAAACCTCCCACACCTCCCCCTGAACCTGAAACATAAAATGAATGCAATTGTTGTTGTTAA
CTTGTTTATTGCAGCTTATAATGGTTACAAATAAAGCAATAGCATCACAAATTTCACAAATAAAGCATTT
TTTTCACTGCATTCTAGTTGTGGTTTGTCCAAACTCATCAATGTATCTTAAGGCGTAAATTGTAAGCGTT
AATATTTTGTTAAAATTCGCGTTAAATTTTTGTTAAATCAGCTCATTTTTTAACCAATAGGCCGAAATCG
GCAAAATCCCTTATAAATCAAAAGAATAGACCGAGATAGGGT
[37 nt withheld, positions 6903-6939]
AAAGAACGTGGACTCCAACGTCAAAGG
[49 nt withheld, positions 6967-7015]
T
[91 nt withheld, positions 7017-7107]
G
[124 nt withheld, positions 7109-7232]
CAGGTGGCACTTTTCGGGGAAATGTGCGCGGAACCCCTATTTGTTTATTTTTCTAAATACATTCAAATAT
GTATCCGCTCATGAGACAATAACCCTGATAAATGCTTCAATAATATTGAAAAAGGAAGAGTCCTGAGGCG
GAAAGAACCAGCTGTGGAATGTGTGTCAGTTAGGGTGTGGAAAGTCCCCAGGCTCCCCAGCAGGCAGAAG
TATGCAAAGCATGCATCTCAATTAGTCAGCAACCAGGTGTGGAAAGTCCCCAGGCTCCCCAGCAGGCAGA
AGTATGCAAAGCATGCATCTCAATTAGTCAGCAACCATAGTCCCGCCCCTAACTCCGCCCATCCCGCCCC
TAACTCCGCCCAGTTCCGCCCATTCTCCGCCCCATGGCTGACTAATTTTTTTTATTTATGCAGAGGCCGA
GGCCGCCTCGGCCTCTGAGCTATTCCAGAAGTAGTGAGGAGGCTTTTTTGGAGGCCTAGGCTTTTGCAAA
GATCGATCAAGAGACAGGATGAGGATCGTTTCGCATGATTGAACAAGATGGATTGCACGCAGGTTCTCCG
GCCGCTTGGGTGGAGAGGCTATTCGGCTATGACTGGGCACAACAGACAATCGGCTGCTCTGATGCCGCCG
TGTTCCGGCTGTCAGCGCAGGGGCGCCCGGTTCTTTTTGTCAAGACCGACCTGTCCGGTGCCCTGAATGA
ACTGCAAGACGAGGCAGCGCGGCTATCGTGGCTGGCCACGACGGGCGTTCCTTGCGCAGCTGTGCTCGAC
GTTGTCACTGAAGCGGGAAGGGACTGGCTGCTATTGGGCGAAGTGCCGGGGCAGGATCTCCTGTCATCTC
ACCTTGCTCCTGCCGAGAAAGTATCCATCATGGCTGATGCAATGCGGCGGCTGCATACGCTTGATCCGGC
TACCTGCCCATTCGACCACCAAGCGAAACATCGCATCGAGCGAGCACGTACTCGGATGGAAGCCGGTCTT
GTCGATCAGGATGATCTGGACGAAGAGCATCAGGGGCTCGCGCCAGCCGAACTGTTCGCCAGGCTCAAGG
CGAGCATGCCCGACGGCGAGGATCTCGTCGTGACCCATGGCGATGCCTGCTTGCCGAATATCATGGTGGA
AAATGGCCGCTTTTCTGGATTCATCGACTGTGGCCGGCTGGGTGTGGCGGACCGCTATCAGGACATAGCG
TTGGCTACCCGTGATATTGCTGAAGAGCTTGGCGGCGAATGGGCTGACCGCTTCCTCGTGCTTTACGGTA
TCGCCGCTCCCGATTCGCAGCGCATCGCCTTCTATCGCCTTCTTGACGAGTTCTTCTGAGCGGGACTCTG
GGGTTCGAAATGACCGACCAAGCGACGCCCAACCTGCCATCACGAGATTTCGATTCCACCGCCGCCTTCT
ATGAAAGGTTGGGCTTCGGAATCGTTTTCCGGGACGCCGGCTGGATGATCCTCCAGCGCGGGGATCTCAT
GCTGGAGTTCTTCGCCCACCCTAGGGGGAGGCTAACTGAAACACGGAAGGAGACAATACCGGAAGGAACC
CGCGCTATGACGGCAATAAAAAGACAGAATAAAACGCACGGTGTTGGGTCGTTTGTTCATAAACGCGGGG
TTCGGTCCCAGGGCTGGCACTCTGTCGATACCCCACCGAGACCCCATTGGGGCCAATACGCCCGCGTTTC
TTCCTTTTCCCCACCCCACCCCCCAAGTTCGGGTGAAGGCCCAGGGCTCGCAGCCAACGTCGGGGCGGCA
GGCCCTGCCATAGCCTCAGGTTACTCATATATACTTTAGATTGATTTAAAACTTCATTTTTAATTTAAAA
GGATCTAGGTGAAGATCCTTTTTGATAATCTCATGACCAAAATCCCTTAACGTGAGTTTTCGTTCCACTG
AGCGTCAGACCCCGTAGAAAAGATCAAAGGATCTTCTTGAGATCCTTTTTTTCTGCGCGTAATCTGCTGC
TTGCAAACAAAAAAACCACCGCTACCAGCGGTGGTTTGTTTGCCGGATCAAGAGCTACCAACTCTTTTTC
CGAAGGTAACTGGCTTCAGCAGAGCGCAGATACCAAATACTGTTCTTCTAGTGTAGCCGTAGTTAGGCCA
CCACTTCAAGAACTCTGTAGCACCGCCTACATACCTCGCTCTGCTAATCCTGTTACCAGTGGCTGCTGCC
AGTGGCGATAAGTCGTGTCTTACCGGGTTGGACTCAAGACGATAGTTACCGGATAAGGCGCAGCGGTCGG
GCTGAACGGGGGGTTCGTGCACACAGCCCAGCTTGGAGCGAACGACCTACACCGAACTGAGATACCTACA
GCGTGAGCTATGAGAAAGCGCCACGCTTCCCGAAGGGAGAAAGGCGGACAGGTATCCGGTAAGCGGCAGG
GTCGGAACAGGAGAGCGCACGAGGGAGCTTCCAGGGGGAAACGCCTGGTATCTTTATAGTCCTGTCGGGT
TTCGCCACCTCTGACTTGAGCGTCGATTTTTGTGATGCTCGTCAGGGGGGCGGAGCCTATGGAAAAACGC
CAGCAACGCGGCCTTTTTACGGTTCCTGGCCTTTTGCTGGCCTTTTGCTCACATGTTCTTTCCTGCGTTA
TCCCCTGATTCTGTGGATAACCGTATTACCGCCATGCAT
Features (pLannotate 1.2.2; 16 found; start..end, strand, type, name):
     61..364     +  enhancer       CMV enhancer: human cytomegalovirus immediate early enhancer
    365..568     +  promoter       CMV promoter: human cytomegalovirus (CMV) immediate early promoter
    613..1320    +  CDS            mCherry: mCherry is a basic (constitutively fluorescent) red fluorescent protein published in 2004, derived from Discosoma sp.. It is reported to be a very rapidly-maturing monomer with low acid sensitivity.
   1321..1340    +  misc_feature   MCS (fragment): multiple cloning site
   1342..6501    +  CDS            ITSN1: ITSN1_HUMAN - Also known as ITSN From Homo sapiens (Human).
   6505..6530    +  misc_feature   MCS (fragment): multiple cloning site
   6542..6626    +  CDS            large T antigen (fragment): large T antigen from SV40 (simian virus 40)
   6649..6770    +  polyA_signal   SV40 poly(A) signal: SV40 polyadenylation signal
   6804..7232    -  rep_origin     f1 ori (sequence partly withheld): f1 bacteriophage origin of replication; arrow indicates direction of (+) strand synthesis
   7259..7363    +  promoter       AmpR promoter: bla
   7365..7722    +  promoter       SV40 promoter: SV40 enhancer and early promoter
   7757..8551    +  CDS            NeoR/KanR: aminoglycoside phosphotransferase from Tn5; aph(3')-II (or nptII); confers resistance to neomycin, kanamycin, and G418 (Geneticin®)
   8572..8724    +  CDS            ble (fragment): BLE_KLEPN - Experimental evidence at protein level: Swiss-Prot protein existence level 1. Binding protein with a strong affinity to the bleomycin family of antibiotics. Binds to CL990; an antimitotic-antibiotic compound. From Klebsiella pneumoniae.
   8783..8830    +  polyA_signal   HSV TK poly(A) signal: herpes simplex virus thymidine kinase polyadenylation signal (Cole and Stacy, 1985)
   8921..8937    -  polyA_signal   bGH poly(A) signal (fragment): bovine growth hormone polyadenylation signal
   9159..9747    +  rep_origin     ori: high-copy-number ColE1/pMB1/pBR322/pUC origin of replication
