[The description below was written by a language model from this plasmid's Addgene catalogue record and pLannotate feature annotations shown in this document.]
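Description:
mCherry-ITSN1 is a mammalian expression plasmid of about 9.9 kb built on the Clontech pEGFP-C1 backbone, in which the original green fluorescent protein has been replaced by the monomeric red fluorescent protein mCherry. The human cytomegalovirus immediate early enhancer and promoter drive a single fusion reading frame. It begins with mCherry, continues through a short remnant of the multiple cloning site, and ends with an ITSN1 (intersectin-1) coding sequence of roughly 5.2 kb, so the tag sits at the N-terminus of ITSN1. The catalogue lists the insert species as synthetic, whereas the sequence annotation matches the coding region to human ITSN1. The restriction sites used for cloning are not recorded. Transcripts are terminated by the SV40 polyadenylation signal downstream of the insert.

The plasmid is propagated in E. coli through a high-copy ColE1/pUC-type origin and is selected with kanamycin. The Tn5 NeoR/KanR gene is preceded by a bacterial bla promoter and by the SV40 enhancer/early promoter, and it is followed by the HSV TK polyadenylation signal. This arrangement lets the same marker confer kanamycin resistance in bacteria and G418 resistance in transfected mammalian cells. An f1 origin is also present, which permits single-stranded DNA production. The small annotated fragments of large T antigen, ble and the bGH poly(A) signal appear to be backbone remnants or partial matches, not functional elements.

The stated purpose is simply "RhoGEF". The associated study screened guanine nucleotide exchange factors for their ability to raise Cdc42 activity in primary human endothelial cells. The construct is therefore suited to overexpressing fluorescently tagged ITSN1, identifying the expressing cells and following the protein's localisation by red fluorescence.
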