Addgene plasmid #129614: mCherry-ITSN1
Purpose: RhoGEF
Depositing lab: Dorus Gadella. Depositing organization: University of Amsterdam. Publication: Identification of guanine nucleotide exchange factors that increase Cdc42 activity in primary human endothelial cells. Reinhard NR, Van Der Niet S, Chertkova A, Postma M, Hordijk PL, Gadella TWJ Jr, Goedhart J. Small GTPases. 2019 Aug 30:1-15. doi: 10.1080/21541248.2019.1658509. PubMed 31469028.
Backbone
  Vector backbone: pEGFP-C1
  Backbone manufacturer: Clontech
  Vector type: Mammalian Expression
Growth in bacteria
  Bacterial resistance: Kanamycin, 50 μg/mL
  Growth temperature: 37°C
  Growth strain: DH5alpha
  Copy number: High Copy
Gene/Insert
  Gene/Insert name: ITSN1
  Species: Synthetic
  Promoter: CMV
  Cloning method: Restriction Enzyme; 5′ cloning site Unknown (unknown if destroyed); 3′ cloning site Unknown (unknown if destroyed)
Terms and licenses: Academic/Nonprofit Terms; Industry Terms: Not Available to Industry
How to cite: mCherry-ITSN1 was a gift from Dorus Gadella (Addgene plasmid # 129614 ; http://n2t.net/addgene:129614 ; RRID:Addgene_129614)
